>Addgene plasmid #178844 | pFLAG-CMV4-ZIKV-NS3 | addgene full sequence | sequence record 358489 | Addgene NGS Result
CAAGGCAAGGCTTGACCGACAATTGCATGAAGAATCTGCTTAGGGTTAGGCGTTTTGCGCTGCTTCGCGA
TGTACGGGCCAGATATACGCGTTGACATTGATTATTGACTAGTTATTAATAGTAATCAATTACGGGGTCA
TTAGTTCATAGCCCATATATGGAGTTCCGCGTTACATAACTTACGGTAAATGGCCCGCCTGGCTGACCGC
CCAACGACCCCCGCCCATTGACGTCAATAATGACGTATGTTCCCATAGTAACGCCAATAGGGACTTTCCA
TTGACGTCAATGGGTGGAGTATTTACGGTAAACTGCCCACTTGGCAGTACATCAAGTGTATCATATGCCA
AGTACGCCCCCTATTGACGTCAATGACGGTAAATGGCCCGCCTGGCATTATGCCCAGTACATGACCTTAT
GGGACTTTCCTACTTGGCAGTACATCTACGTATTAGTCATCGCTATTACCATGGTGATGCGGTTTTGGCA
GTACATCAATGGGCGTGGATAGCGGTTTGACTCACGGGGATTTCCAAGTCTCCACCCCATTGACGTCAAT
GGGAGTTTGTTTTGGCACCAAAATCAACGGGACTTTCCAAAATGTCGTAACAACTCCGCCCCATTGACGC
AAATGGGCGGTAGGCGTGTACGGTGGGAGGTCTATATAAGCAGAGCTCTCTGGCTAACTAGAGAACCCAC
TGCTTACTGGCTTATCGAAATTAATACGACTCACTATAGGGAGACCCAAGCTGGCTAGCGTTTAAACTTA
AGCTTGGTACCGAGCTCGGATCCACTAGTCCAGTGTGGTGGAATTCTGCAGATATCGCCGCCGCCATGAG
TGGTGCTCTATGGGATGTGCCTGCTCCCAAGGAAGTAAAAAAGGGGGAGACCACAGATGGAGTGTACAGA
GTAATGACTCGTAGACTGCTAGGTTCAACACAAGTTGGAGTGGGAGTTATGCAAGAGGGGGTCTTTCACA
CTATGTGGCACGTCACAAAAGGATCCGCGCTGAGAAGCGGTGAAGGGAGACTTGATCCATACTGGGGAGA
TGTCAAGCAGGATCTGGTGTCATACTGTGGTCCATGGAAGCTAGATGCCGCCTGGGATGGGCACAGCGAG
GTGCAGCTCTTGGCCGTGCCCCCCGGAGAGAGAGCGAGGAACATCCAGACTCTGCCCGGAATATTTAAGA
CAAAGGATGGGGACATTGGAGCGGTTGCGCTGGATTACCCAGCAGGAACTTCAGGATCTCCAATCCTAGA
CAAGTGTGGGAGAGTGATAGGACTTTATGGCAATGGGGTCGTGATCAAAAACGGGAGTTATGTTAGTGCC
ATCACCCAAGGGAGGAGGGAGGAAGAGACTCCTGTTGAGTGCTTCGAGCCCTCGATGCTGAAGAAGAAGC
AGCTAACTGTCTTAGACTTGCATCCTGGAGCTGGGAAAACCAGGAGAGTTCTTCCTGAAATAGTCCGTGA
AGCCATAAAAACAAGACTCCGTACTGTGATCTTAGCTCCAACCAGGGTTGTCGCTGCTGAAATGGAGGAG
GCCCTTAGAGGGCTTCCAGTGCGTTATATGACAACAGCAGTCAATGTCACCCACTCTGGAACAGAAATCG
TCGACTTAATGTGCCATGCCACCTTCACTTCACGTCTACTACAGCCAATCAGAGTCCCCAACTATAATCT
GTATATTATGGATGAGGCCCACTTCACAGATCCCTCAAGTATAGCAGCAAGAGGATACATTTCAACAAGG
GTTGAGATGGGCGAGGCGGCTGCCATCTTCATGACCGCCACGCCACCAGGAACCCGTGACGCATTTCCGG
ACTCCAACTCACCAATTATGGACACCGAAGTGGAAGTCCCAGAGAGAGCCTGGAGCTCAGGCTTTGATTG
GGTGACGGATCATTCTGGAAAAACAGTTTGGTTTGTTCCAAGCGTGAGGAACGGCAATGAGATCGCAGCT
TGTCTGACAAAGGCTGGAAAACGGGTCATACAGCTCAGCAGAAAGACTTTTGAGACAGAGTTCCAGAAAA
CAAAACATCAAGAGTGGGACTTTGTCGTGACAACTGACATTTCAGAGATGGGCGCCAACTTTAAAGCTGA
CCGTGTCATAGATTCCAGGAGATGCCTAAAGCCGGTCATACTTGATGGCGAGAGAGTCATTCTGGCTGGA
CCCATGCCTGTCACACATGCCAGCGCTGCCCAGAGGAGGGGGCGCATAGGCAGGAATCCCAACAAACCTG
GAGATGAGTATCTGTATGGAGGTGGGTGCGCAGAGACTGACGAAGACCATGCACACTGGCTTGAAGCAAG
AATGCTCCTTGACAATATTTACCTCCAAGATGGCCTCATAGCCTCGCTCTATCGACCTGAGGCCGACAAA
GTAGCAGCCATTGAGGGAGAGTTCAAGCTTAGGACGGAGCAAAGGAAGACCTTTGTGGAACTCATGAAAA
GAGGAGATCTTCCTGTTTGGCTGGCCTATCAGGTTGCATCTGCCGGAATAACCTACACAGATAGAAGATG
GTGCTTTGATGGCACGACCAACAACACCATAATGGAAGACAGTGTGCCGGCAGAGGTGTGGACCAGACAC
GGAGAGAAAAGAGTGCTCAAACCGAGGTGGATGGACGCCAGAGTTTGTTCAGATCATGCGGCCCTGAAGT
CATTCAAGGAGTTTGCCGCTGGGAAAAGAGACTACAAAGACGATGACGACAAGTAGCTCGAGTCTAGAGG
GCCCGTTTAAACCCGCTGATCAGCCTCGACTGTGCCTTCTAGTTGCCAGCCATCTGTTGTTTGCCCCTCC
CCCGTGCCTTCCTTGACCCTGGAAGGTGCCACTCCCACTGTCCTTTCCTAATAAAATGAGGAAATTGCAT
CGCATTGTCTGAGTAGGTGTCATTCTATTCTGGGGGGTGGGGTGGGGCAGGACAGCAAGGGGGAGGATTG
GGAAGACAATAGCAGGCATGCTGGGGATGCGGTGGGCTCTATGGCTTCTGAGGCGGAAAGAACCAGCTGG
GGCTCTAGGGGGTATCCCC
[124 nt withheld, positions 3030-3153]
C
[91 nt withheld, positions 3155-3245]
A
[49 nt withheld, positions 3247-3295]
CCTTTGACGTTGGAGTCCACGTTCTTT
[37 nt withheld, positions 3323-3359]
ACCCTATCTCGGTCTATTCTTTTGATTTATAAGGGATTTTGCCGATTTCGGCCTATTGGTTAAAAAATGA
GCTGATTTAACAAAAATTTAACGCGAATTAATTCTGTGGAATGTGTGTCAGTTAGGGTGTGGAAAGTCCC
CAGGCTCCCCAGCAGGCAGAAGTATGCAAAGCATGCATCTCAATTAGTCAGCAACCAGGTGTGGAAAGTC
CCCAGGCTCCCCAGCAGGCAGAAGTATGCAAAGCATGCATCTCAATTAGTCAGCAACCATAGTCCCGCCC
CTAACTCCGCCCATCCCGCCCCTAACTCCGCCCAGTTCCGCCCATTCTCCGCCCCATGGCTGACTAATTT
TTTTTATTTATGCAGAGGCCGAGGCCGCCTCTGCCTCTGAGCTATTCCAGAAGTAGTGAGGAGGCTTTTT
TGGAGGCCTAGGCTTTTGCAAAAAGCTCCCGGGAGCTTGTATATCCATTTTCGGATCTGATCAAGAGACA
GGATGAGGATCGTTTCGCATGATTGAACAAGATGGATTGCACGCAGGTTCTCCGGCCGCTTGGGTGGAGA
GGCTATTCGGCTATGACTGGGCACAACAGACAATCGGCTGCTCTGATGCCGCCGTGTTCCGGCTGTCAGC
GCAGGGGCGCCCGGTTCTTTTTGTCAAGACCGACCTGTCCGGTGCCCTGAATGAACTGCAGGACGAGGCA
GCGCGGCTATCGTGGCTGGCCACGACGGGCGTTCCTTGCGCAGCTGTGCTCGACGTTGTCACTGAAGCGG
GAAGGGACTGGCTGCTATTGGGCGAAGTGCCGGGGCAGGATCTCCTGTCATCTCACCTTGCTCCTGCCGA
GAAAGTATCCATCATGGCTGATGCAATGCGGCGGCTGCATACGCTTGATCCGGCTACCTGCCCATTCGAC
CACCAAGCGAAACATCGCATCGAGCGAGCACGTACTCGGATGGAAGCCGGTCTTGTCGATCAGGATGATC
TGGACGAAGAGCATCAGGGGCTCGCGCCAGCCGAACTGTTCGCCAGGCTCAAGGCGCGCATGCCCGACGG
CGAGGATCTCGTCGTGACCCATGGCGATGCCTGCTTGCCGAATATCATGGTGGAAAATGGCCGCTTTTCT
GGATTCATCGACTGTGGCCGGCTGGGTGTGGCGGACCGCTATCAGGACATAGCGTTGGCTACCCGTGATA
TTGCTGAAGAGCTTGGCGGCGAATGGGCTGACCGCTTCCTCGTGCTTTACGGTATCGCCGCTCCCGATTC
GCAGCGCATCGCCTTCTATCGCCTTCTTGACGAGTTCTTCTGAGCGGGACTCTGGGGTTCGAAATGACCG
ACCAAGCGACGCCCAACCTGCCATCACGAGATTTCGATTCCACCGCCGCCTTCTATGAAAGGTTGGGCTT
CGGAATCGTTTTCCGGGACGCCGGCTGGATGATCCTCCAGCGCGGGGATCTCATGCTGGAGTTCTTCGCC
CACCCCAACTTGTTTATTGCAGCTTATAATGGTTACAAATAAAGCAATAGCATCACAAATTTCACAAATA
AAGCATTTTTTTCACTGCATTCTAGTTGTGGTTTGTCCAAACTCATCAATGTATCTTATCATGTCTGTAT
ACCGTCGACCTCTAGCTAGAGCTTGGCGTAATCATGGTCATAGCTGTTTCCTGTGTGAAATTGTTATCCG
CTCACAATTCCACACAACATACGAGCCGGAAGCATAAAGTGTAAAGCCTGGGGTGCCTAATGAGTGAGCT
AACTCACATTAATTGCGTTGCGCTCACTGCCCGCTTTCCAGTCGGGAAACCTGTCGTGCCAGCTGCATTA
ATGAATCGGCCAACGCGCGGGGAGAGGCGGTTTGCGTATTGGGCGCTCTTCCGCTTCCTCGCTCACTGAC
TCGCTGCGCTCGGTCGTTCGGCTGCGGCGAGCGGTATCAGCTCACTCAAAGGCGGTAATACGGTTATCCA
CAGAATCAGGGGATAACGCAGGAAAGAACATGTGAGCAAAAGGCCAGCAAAAGGCCAGGAACCGTAAAAA
GGCCGCGTTGCTGGCGTTTTTCCATAGGCTCCGCCCCCCTGACGAGCATCACAAAAATCGACGCTCAAGT
CAGAGGTGGCGAAACCCGACAGGACTATAAAGATACCAGGCGTTTCCCCCTGGAAGCTCCCTCGTGCGCT
CTCCTGTTCCGACCCTGCCGCTTACCGGATACCTGTCCGCCTTTCTCCCTTCGGGAAGCGTGGCGCTTTC
TCATAGCTCACGCTGTAGGTATCTCAGTTCGGTGTAGGTCGTTCGCTCCAAGCTGGGCTGTGTGCACGAA
CCCCCCGTTCAGCCCGACCGCTGCGCCTTATCCGGTAACTATCGTCTTGAGTCCAACCCGGTAAGACACG
ACTTATCGCCACTGGCAGCAGCCACTGGTAACAGGATTAGCAGAGCGAGGTATGTAGGCGGTGCTACAGA
GTTCTTGAAGTGGTGGCCTAACTACGGCTACACTAGAAGAACAGTATTTGGTATCTGCGCTCTGCTGAAG
CCAGTTACCTTCGGAAAAAGAGTTGGTAGCTCTTGATCCGGCAAACAAACCACCGCTGGTAGCGGTGGTT
TTTTTGTTTGCAAGCAGCAGATTACGCGCAGAAAAAAAGGATCTCAAGAAGATCCTTTGATCTTTTCTAC
GGGGTCTGACGCTCAGTGGAACGAAAACTCACGTTAAGGGATTTTGGTCATGAGATTATCAAAAAGGATC
TTCACCTAGATCCTTTTAAATTAAAAATGAAGTTTTAAATCAATCTAAAGTATATATGAGTAAACTTGGT
CTGACAGTTACCAATGCTTAATCAGTGAGGCACCTATCTCAGCGATCTGTCTATTTCGTTCATCCATAGT
TGCCTGACTCCCCGTCGTGTAGATAACTACGATACGGGAGGGCTTACCATCTGGCCCCAGTGCTGCAATG
ATACCGCGAGACCCACGCTCACCGGCTCCAGATTTATCAGCAATAAACCAGCCAGCCGGAAGGGCCGAGC
GCAGAAGTGGTCCTGCAACTTTATCCGCCTCCATCCAGTCTATTAATTGTTGCCGGGAAGCTAGAGTAAG
TAGTTCGCCAGTTAATAGTTTGCGCAACGTTGTTGCCATTGCTACAGGCATCGTGGTGTCACGCTCGTCG
TTTGGTATGGCTTCATTCAGCTCCGGTTCCCAACGATCAAGGCGAGTTACATGATCCCCCATGTTGTGCA
AAAAAGCGGTTAGCTCCTTCGGTCCTCCGATCGTTGTCAGAAGTAAGTTGGCCGCAGTGTTATCACTCAT
GGTTATGGCAGCACTGCATAATTCTCTTACTGTCATGCCATCCGTAAGATGCTTTTCTGTGACTGGTGAG
TACTCAACCAAGTCATTCTGAGAATAGTGTATGCGGCGACCGAGTTGCTCTTGCCCGGCGTCAATACGGG
ATAATACCGCGCCACATAGCAGAACTTTAAAAGTGCTCATCATTGGAAAACGTTCTTCGGGGCGAAAACT
CTCAAGGATCTTACCGCTGTTGAGATCCAGTTCGATGTAACCCACTCGTGCACCCAACTGATCTTCAGCA
TCTTTTACTTTCACCAGCGTTTCTGGGTGAGCAAAAACAGGAAGGCAAAATGCCGCAAAAAAGGGAATAA
GGGCGACACGGAAATGTTGAATACTCATACTCTTCCTTTTTCAATATTATTGAAGCATTTATCAGGGTTA
TTGTCTCATGAGCGGATACATATTTGAATGTATTTAGAAAAATAAACAAATAGGGGTTCCGCGCACATTT
CCCCGAAAAGTGCCACCTGACGTCGACGGATCGGGAGATCTCCCGATCCCCTATGGTGCACTCTCAGTAC
AATCTGCTCTGATGCCGCATAGTTAAGCCAGTATCTGCTCCCTGCTTGTGTGTTGGAGGTCGCTGAGTAG
TGCGCGAGCAAAATTTAAGCTACAA
Features (pLannotate 1.2.2; 20 found; start..end, strand, type, name):
     94..473     +  enhancer       CMV enhancer: human cytomegalovirus immediate early enhancer
    474..677     +  promoter       CMV promoter: human cytomegalovirus (CMV) immediate early promoter
    673..706     +  LTR            5' LTR (truncated) (fragment): truncated 5' long terminal repeat (LTR) from HIV-1
    722..740     +  promoter       T7 promoter: promoter for bacteriophage T7 RNA polymerase
    839..2689    +  CDS            POLG_DEN2T (fragment): Experimental evidence at protein level: Swiss-Prot protein existence level 1. [Serine protease NS3]: Displays three enzymatic activities: serine protease, NTPase and RNA helicase. NS3 serine protease, in association with NS2B, performs its autocleavage and cleaves the polyprotein at dibasic sites in the cytoplasm: C-prM, NS2A-NS2B, NS2B- NS3, NS3-NS4A, NS4A-2K and NS4B-NS5. NS3 RNA helicase binds RNA and unwinds dsRNA in the 3' to 5' direction. From Dengue virus type 2 (strain Tonga/EKB194/1974) (DENV-2).
   2760..2984    +  polyA_signal   bGH poly(A) signal: bovine growth hormone polyadenylation signal
   2988..3009    +  promoter       SV40 promoter (fragment): SV40 enhancer and early promoter
   3030..3458    +  rep_origin     f1 ori (sequence partly withheld): f1 bacteriophage origin of replication; arrow indicates direction of (+) strand synthesis
   3472..3801    +  promoter       SV40 promoter: SV40 enhancer and early promoter
   3868..4659    +  CDS            neo: KKA2_KLEPN - Also known as kan, nptII. Experimental evidence at protein level: Swiss-Prot protein existence level 1. Resistance to kanamycin, neomycin, paromomycin, ribostamycin, butirosin and gentamicin B. From Klebsiella pneumoniae.
   4683..4841    +  CDS            ble (fragment): BLE_KLEPN - Experimental evidence at protein level: Swiss-Prot protein existence level 1. Binding protein with a strong affinity to the bleomycin family of antibiotics. Binds to CL990; an antimitotic-antibiotic compound. From Klebsiella pneumoniae.
   4836..4957    +  polyA_signal   SV40 poly(A) signal: SV40 polyadenylation signal
   5030..5046    -  protein_bind   lac operator: The lac repressor binds to the lac operator to inhibit transcription in E. coli. This inhibition can be relieved by adding lactose or isopropyl-β-D-thiogalactopyranoside (IPTG). lac repressor encoded by lacI
   5054..5084    -  promoter       lac promoter: promoter for the E. coli lac operon
   5099..5120    -  protein_bind   CAP binding site: CAP binding activates transcription in the presence of cAMP. E. coli catabolite activator protein
   5133..5225    -  CDS            lacI (fragment): lac repressor; lacI; The lac repressor binds to the lac operator to inhibit transcription in E. coli. This inhibition can be relieved by adding lactose or isopropyl-β-D-thiogalactopyranoside (IPTG).
   5408..5996    -  rep_origin     ori: high-copy-number ColE1/pMB1/pBR322/pUC origin of replication
   6167..7027    -  CDS            AmpR: β-lactamase; bla; confers resistance to ampicillin, carbenicillin, and related antibiotics
   7028..7132    -  promoter       AmpR promoter: bla
   7191..7243    -  misc_feature   bom (fragment): basis of mobility region from pBR322
