[The description below was written by a language model from this plasmid's Addgene catalogue record and pLannotate feature annotations shown in this document.]
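Description:
pFLAG-CMV4-ZIKV-NS3 is a mammalian expression plasmid carrying the NS3 open reading frame of Zika virus, with the coding sequence taken from the PRVABC59 strain genome. The catalogue names pFLAG-CMV-4 as the backbone. The 7.3 kb sequenced record shows the human cytomegalovirus immediate-early enhancer and promoter, then a T7 promoter, the roughly 1.85 kb insert and a bovine growth hormone polyadenylation signal. The annotation software labelled the insert by homology to the dengue virus type 2 polyprotein NS3 region. This reflects conservation among flavivirus NS3 proteins, not a dengue origin. NS3 is the multifunctional viral enzyme with serine protease activity (working with the NS2B cofactor), NTPase activity and RNA helicase activity. The plasmid name and backbone imply a FLAG epitope tag, but no FLAG feature appears in the table, so the tag's presence and position cannot be confirmed from this record. The 5′ cloning site is also recorded as unknown.

In E. coli the plasmid is maintained at high copy from a ColE1/pUC-type origin and selected with ampicillin through the β-lactamase gene. An f1 origin is also present, which can support single-stranded DNA production. A second cassette, in which the SV40 early promoter drives the neomycin phosphotransferase gene ahead of an SV40 polyadenylation signal, would allow G418 selection of stably transfected mammalian cells. The short HIV-1 LTR, ble, lacI and bom fragments, and the lac promoter/operator elements, appear to be backbone remnants with no evident functional role. The stated purpose is expression of an individual Zika virus ORF in mammalian cells. The plasmid was deposited with a study of how decidual natural killer cells kill Zika-infected trophoblasts.
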