Addgene plasmid #178844: pFLAG-CMV4-ZIKV-NS3
Purpose: Mammalian expression of ZIKV ORF
Depositing lab: Judy Lieberman. Publication: Decidual NK cells kill Zika virus-infected trophoblasts. Sen Santara S, Crespo AC, Mulik S, Ovies C, Boulenouar S, Strominger JL, Lieberman J. Proc Natl Acad Sci U S A. 2021 Nov 23;118(47):e2115410118. doi: 10.1073/pnas.2115410118. PubMed 34785597.
Backbone
  Vector backbone: pFLAG-CMV-4
  Vector type: Mammalian Expression
Growth in bacteria
  Bacterial resistance: Ampicillin, 100 μg/mL
  Growth temperature: 37°C
  Growth strain: DH5alpha
  Copy number: High Copy
Gene/Insert
  Gene/Insert name: ZIKV-NS3
  Species: Zika Virus
  Cloning method: Restriction Enzyme; 5′ cloning site unknown (unknown if destroyed)
Terms and licenses: Academic/Nonprofit Terms; Industry Terms: Not Available to Industry
Depositor comments: Sequence from PRVABC59 genome (GenBank Sequence Accession:KX377337)
How to cite: pFLAG-CMV4-ZIKV-NS3 was a gift from Judy Lieberman (Addgene plasmid # 178844 ; http://n2t.net/addgene:178844 ; RRID:Addgene_178844)
